Addgene plasmid #104888: PE_27: Plas_lac_tet_eG::sfYFP
Purpose: PE_27: Plas_lac_tet_eG::sfYFP
Depositing lab: Matthew Bennett. Depositing organization: Rice University. Publication: Tuning the dynamic range of bacterial promoters regulated by ligand-inducible transcription factors. Chen Y, Ho JML, Shis DL, Gupta C, Long J, Wagner DS, Ott W, Josic K, Bennett MR. Nat Commun. 2018 Jan 4;9(1):64. doi: 10.1038/s41467-017-02473-5. PubMed 29302024.
Backbone
  Vector backbone: pmb1, +ROP
  Backbone size w/o insert (bp): 3886
  Total vector size (bp): 3971
  Vector type: Bacterial Expression
Growth in bacteria
  Bacterial resistance: Kanamycin, 50 μg/mL
  Growth temperature: 37°C
  Growth strain: DH5alpha
  Copy number: High Copy
Gene/Insert
  Gene/Insert name: Hybrid Promoter Plas_lac_tet_eG
  Insert size (bp): 85
  Promoter: Hybrid Promoter: Plas_lac_tet_eG
  Cloning method: Gateway Cloning
  Sequencing primers: 5′ CATTTCTGAAGAGGACTTGTTGCG; 3′ CTTCACCCTCGCCACGCACG
Terms and licenses: Academic/Nonprofit Terms; Industry Terms: Not Available to Industry
How to cite: PE_27: Plas_lac_tet_eG::sfYFP was a gift from Matthew Bennett (Addgene plasmid # 104888 ; http://n2t.net/addgene:104888 ; RRID:Addgene_104888)
