[The description below was written by a language model from this plasmid's Addgene catalogue record and pLannotate feature annotations shown in this document.]
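Description:
PE_27: Plas_lac_tet_eG::sfYFP is a bacterial expression reporter plasmid of about 4 kb for use in E. coli. It is built on a pMB1-type backbone that retains the rop gene. It replicates from the ColE1/pMB1 origin and also carries the pBR322 bom region and a fragment of the mobilization gene mbeC. Selection is by kanamycin, through an aminoglycoside phosphotransferase (KanR) gene on the reverse strand. The catalogue lists the plasmid as high copy, although Rop normally moderates the copy number of pMB1 replicons.

The insert is an 85 bp synthetic hybrid promoter, Plas_lac_tet_eG, placed directly upstream of a superfolder fluorescent protein gene. The name identifies the reporter as sfYFP, while the automated annotation labels it superfolder GFP, presumably because the two are closely related. The annotation detects a symmetric lac operator fragment and a PLtetO-1-like fragment in the promoter region. This fits a design in which binding sites for LacI and TetR are combined, and the "las" in the name suggests a site for a Las quorum-sensing regulator as well, though the feature table does not annotate one. A T7Te terminator follows the reporter.

Upstream of the promoter lie another lac operator and a Myc epitope tag sequence, with an overlapping homology hit to an N-Myc fragment that is probably an artefact of the tag. The record does not explain what these upstream elements do. The regulator proteins are not encoded on this plasmid and would have to be supplied by the host or a companion construct. The plasmid comes from a study on tuning the dynamic range of ligand-inducible bacterial promoters, where fluorescence would report the promoter's response to its inducers.
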