Features (pLannotate 1.2.2; 13 found; start..end, strand, type, name):
     68..84      +  protein_bind   lac operator: The lac repressor binds to the lac operator to inhibit transcription in E. coli. This inhibition can be relieved by adding lactose or isopropyl-β-D-thiogalactopyranoside (IPTG). lac repressor encoded by lacI
    100..318     +  CDS            N-MYC2 (fragment): MYC2_MARMO - Protein inferred from homology: Swiss-Prot protein existence level 3. From Marmota monax (Woodchuck).
    286..315     +  CDS            Myc: Myc (human c-Myc proto-oncogene) epitope tag
    501..517     +  protein_bind   lac operator (symmetric) (fragment): The lac repressor binds to the lac operator to inhibit transcription in E. coli. This inhibition can be relieved by adding lactose or isopropyl-β-D-thiogalactopyranoside (IPTG). The symmetric lac operator was optimized for tight binding of lac repressor. lac repressor encoded by lacI
    528..550     +  promoter       PLtetO-1 promoter (fragment): modified phage lambda PL promoter with tet operator sites (Lutz and Bujard, 1997)
    633..1346    +  CDS            superfolder GFP: GFP variant that folds robustly even when fused to poorly folded proteins (Pédelacq et al., 2006)
   1498..1525    +  terminator     T7Te terminator: phage T7 early transcription terminator
   1608..1665    +  promoter       AmpR promoter (fragment): bla
   1674..2489    -  CDS            KanR: aminoglycoside phosphotransferase; aph(3')-Ia; confers resistance to kanamycin in bacteria or G418 (Geneticin®) in eukaryotes
   2611..3199    +  rep_origin     ori: high-copy-number ColE1/pMB1/pBR322/pUC origin of replication
   3385..3524    -  misc_feature   bom: basis of mobility region from pBR322
   3626..3817    -  CDS            rop: Rop protein, which maintains plasmids at low copy number; rop
   3858..3968    +  CDS            mbeC (fragment): MBEC_ECOLX - Experimental evidence at protein level: Swiss-Prot protein existence level 1. Required for efficient mobilization of ColE1 plasmid and is thus essential to promote the specific transfer of the plasmid during conjugation. Probably functions by inducing DNA bending, helping the MbeA relaxase to melt the DNA around the nic site and cleave the phosphodiester bond. Binds specifically double-stranded DNA (dsDNA) containing the ColE1 oriT but does not recognize the inverted repeat (IR). From Escherichia coli.
>Addgene plasmid #104888 | PE_27: Plas_lac_tet_eG::sfYFP | addgene full sequence | sequence record 222621 | Addgene NGS Result
AGTGCGCTCGAGCTTCCCAACCTTACCAGAGGGCGCCCCAGCTGGCAATTCCGACGTCTGTGTGGAATTG
TGAGCGGATAACAATTTCACACAGGGCCCTCGGACACCGAGGAGAATGTCAAGAGGCGAACACACAACGT
CTTGGAGCGCCAGAGGAGGAACGAGCTAAAACGGAGCTTTTTTGCCCTGCGTGACCAGATCCCGGAGTTG
GAAAACAATGAAAAGGCCCCCAAGGTAGTTATCCTTAAAAAAGCCACAGCATACATCCTGTCCGTCCAAG
CAGAGGAGCAAAAGCTCATTTCTGAAGAGGACTTGTTGCGGAAACGACGAGAACAGTTGAAACACAAACT
TGAACAGCTACGGAACTCTTGTGCGTAAGGAAAAGTAAGGAAAACGATTCCTTCTAACAGAAATGTCCTG
AGCAATCACCTATGAACTGTCGATTCGAGCCTAGCAAGGGTCCGGGTTCACCGAAATCTATCTCATTTGC
TAGTTAGACATGTGAGCGCTCACAATTTATAGTGAGCACATCCCTATCAGTGATAGAGATGCATGCCACT
TAAAAAGGAGATCAACAATGAAAGCAATTTTCGTACTGAAACATCTTAATCATGCTAAGGAGAAATACTA
GTATGCGTAAAGGCGAAGAGCTGTTCACTGGTGTCGTCCCTATTCTGGTGGAACTGGATGGTGATGTCAA
CGGTCATAAGTTTTCCGTGCGTGGCGAGGGTGAAGGTGACGCAACTAATGGTAAACTGACGCTGAAGTTC
ATCTGTACTACTGGTAAACTGCCGGTACCTTGGCCGACTCTGGTAACGACGCTGACTTATGGTGTTCAGT
GCTTTGCTCGTTATCCGGACCATATGAAGCAGCATGACTTCTTCAAGTCCGCCATGCCGGAAGGCTATGT
GCAGGAACGCACGATTTCCTTTAAGGATGACGGCACGTACAAAACGCGTGCGGAAGTGAAATTTGAAGGC
GATACCCTGGTAAACCGCATTGAGCTGAAAGGCATTGACTTTAAAGAAGACGGCAATATCCTGGGCCATA
AGCTGGAATACAATTTTAACAGCCACAATGTTTACATCACCGCCGATAAACAAAAAAATGGCATTAAAGC
GAATTTTAAAATTCGCCACAACGTGGAGGATGGCAGCGTGCAGCTGGCTGATCACTACCAGCAAAACACT
CCAATCGGTGATGGTCCTGTTCTGCTGCCAGACAATCACTATCTGAGCTACCAAAGCGTTCTGTCTAAAG
ATCCGAACGAGAAACGCGATCATATGGTTCTGCTGGAGTTCGTAACCGCAGCGGGCATCACGCATGGTAT
GGATGAACTGTACAAATGATGAAGCTTCCCCTACGTGCTGCTGAAGTTGCCCGCAACAGAGAGTGGAACC
AACCGGTGATACCACGATACTATGACTGAGAGTCAACGCCATGAGCGGCCTCATTTCTTATTCTGAGTTA
CAACAGTCCGCACCGCTGTCTCACACTGGCTCACCTTCGGGTGGGCCTTTCTGCGTTTATATACTAGAGA
GAGAATATAAAAAGCCAGATTATTAATCCGGCTTTTTTATTATTTCCTAGCTAGCCGGGGAAATGTGCGC
GGAACCCCTATTTGTTTATTTTTCTAAATACATTCAAATATGTATCCGCTCATGAATTAATTCTTAGAAA
AACTCATCGAGCATCAAATGAAACTGCAATTTATTCATATCAGGATTATCAATACCATATTTTTGAAAAA
GCCGTTTCTGTAATGAAGGAGAAAACTCACCGAGGCAGTTCCATAGGATGGCAAGATCCTGGTATCGGTC
TGCGATTCCGACTCGTCCAACATCAATACAACCTATTAATTTCCCCTCGTCAAAAATAAGGTTATCAAGT
GAGAAATCACCATGAGTGACGACTGAATCCGGTGAGAATGGCAAAAGTTTATGCATTTCTTTCCAGACTT
GTTCAACAGGCCAGCCATTACGCTCGTCATCAAAATCACTCGCATCAACCAAACCGTTATTCATTCGTGA
TTGCGCCTGAGCGAGACGAAATACGCGATCGCTGTTAAAAGGACAATTACAAACAGGAATCGAATGCAAC
CGGCGCAGGAACACTGCCAGCGCATCAACAATATTTTCACCTGAATCAGGATATTCTTCTAATACCTGGA
ATGCTGTTTTCCCGGGGATCGCAGTGGTGAGTAACCATGCATCATCAGGAGTACGGATAAAATGCTTGAT
GGTCGGAAGAGGCATAAATTCCGTCAGCCAGTTTAGTCTGACCATCTCATCTGTAACATCATTGGCAACG
CTACCTTTGCCATGTTTCAGAAACAACTCTGGCGCATCGGGCTTCCCATACAATCGATAGATTGTCGCAC
CTGATTGCCCGACATTATCGCGAGCCCATTTATACCCATATAAATCAGCATCCATGCTGGAATTTAATCG
CGGCCTAGAGCAAGACGTTTCCCGTTGAATATGGCTCATAACACCCCTTGTATTACTGTTTATGTAAGCA
GACAGTTTTATTGTTCATGACCAAAATCCCTTAACGTGAGTTTTCGTTCCACTGAGCGTCAGACCCCGTA
GAAAAGATCAAAGGATCTTCTTGAGATCCTTTTTTTCTGCGCGTAATCTGCTGCTTGCAAACAAAAAAAC
CACCGCTACCAGCGGTGGTTTGTTTGCCGGATCAAGAGCTACCAACTCTTTTTCCGAAGGTAACTGGCTT
CAGCAGAGCGCAGATACCAAATACTGTCCTTCTAGTGTAGCCGTAGTTAGGCCACCACTTCAAGAACTCT
GTAGCACCGCCTACATACCTCGCTCTGCTAATCCTGTTACCAGTGGCTGCTGCCAGTGGCGATAAGTCGT
GTCTTACCGGGTTGGACTCAAGACGATAGTTACCGGATAAGGCGCAGCGGTCGGGCTGAACGGGGGGTTC
GTGCACACAGCCCAGCTTGGAGCGAACGACCTACACCGAACTGAGATACCTACAGCGTGAGCTATGAGAA
AGCGCCACGCTTCCCGAAGGGAGAAAGGCGGACAGGTATCCGGTAAGCGGCAGGGTCGGAACAGGAGAGC
GCACGAGGGAGCTTCCAGGGGGAAACGCCTGGTATCTTTATAGTCCTGTCGGGTTTCGCCACCTCTGACT
TGAGCGTCGATTTTTGTGATGCTCGTCAGGGGGGCGGAGCCTATGGAAAAACGCCAGCAACGCGGCCTTT
TTACGGTTCCTGGCCTTTTGCTGGCCTTTTGCTCACATGTTCTTTCCTGCGTTATCCCCTGATTCTGTGG
ATAACCGTATTACCGCCTTTGAGTGAGCTGATACCGCTCGCCGCAGCCGAACGACCGAGCGCAGCGAGTC
AGTGAGCGAGGAAGCGGAAGAGCGCCTGATGCGGTATTTTCTCCTTACGCATCTGTGCGGTATTTCACAC
CGCAATGGTGCACTCTCAGTACAATCTGCTCTGATGCCGCATAGTTAAGCCAGTATACACTCCGCTATCG
CTACGTGACTGGGTCATGGCTGCGCCCCGACACCCGCCAACACCCGCTGACGCGCCCTGACGGGCTTGTC
TGCTCCCGGCATCCGCTTACAGACAAGCTGTGACCGTCTCCGGGAGCTGCATGTGTCAGAGGTTTTCACC
GTCATCACCGAAACGCGCGAGGCAGCTGCGGTAAAGCTCATCAGCGTGGTCGTGAAGCGATTCACAGATG
TCTGCCTGTTCATCCGCGTCCAGCTCGTTGAGTTTCTCCAGAAGCGTTAATGTCTGGCTTCTGATAAAGC
GGGCCATGTTAAGGGCGGTTTTTTCCTGTTTGGTCACTGATGCCTCCGTGTAAGGGGGATTTCTGTTCAT
GGGGGTAATGATACCGATGAAACGAGAGAGGATGCTCACGATACGGGTTACTGATGATGAACATGCCCGG
TTACTGGAACGTTGTGAGGGTAAACAACTGGCGGTATGGATGCGGCGGGACCAGAGCTC
