>Addgene plasmid #104888 | PE_27: Plas_lac_tet_eG::sfYFP | depositor full sequence | sequence record 214349 | PE_27: Plas_lac_tet_eG::sfYFP sequence 3982 bps
AGTGCGCTCGAGCTTCCCAACCTTACCAGAGGGCGCCCCAGCTGGCAATTCCGACGTCTGTGTGGAATTG
TGAGCGGATAACAATTTCACACAGGGCCCTCGGACACCGAGGAGAATGTCAAGAGGCGAACACACAACGT
CTTGGAGCGCCAGAGGAGGAACGAGCTAAAACGGAGCTTTTTTGCCCTGCGTGACCAGATCCCGGAGTTG
GAAAACAATGAAAAGGCCCCCAAGGTAGTTATCCTTAAAAAAGCCACAGCATACATCCTGTCCGTCCAAG
CAGAGGAGCAAAAGCTCATTTCTGAAGAGGACTTGTTGCGGAAACGACGAGAACAGTTGAAACACAAACT
TGAACAGCTACGGAACTCTTGTGCGTAAGGAAAAGTAAGGAAAACGATTCCTTCTAACAGAAATGTCCTG
AGCAATCACCTATGAACTGTCGATTCGAGCCTAGCAAGGGTCCGGGTTCACCGAAATCTATCTCATTTGC
TAGTTAGACATGTGAGCGCTCACAATTTATAGTGAGCACATCCCTATCAGTGATAGAGATGCATGCCACT
TAAAAAGGAGATCAACAATGAAAGCAATTTTCGTACTGAAACATCTTAATCATGCTAAGGAGAAATACTA
GTATGCGTAAAGGCGAAGAGCTGTTCACTGGTGTCGTCCCTATTCTGGTGGAACTGGATGGTGATGTCAA
CGGTCATAAGTTTTCCGTGCGTGGCGAGGGTGAAGGTGACGCAACTAATGGTAAACTGACGCTGAAGTTC
ATCTGTACTACTGGTAAACTGCCGGTACCTTGGCCGACTCTGGTAACGACGCTGACTTATGGTGTTCAGT
GCTTTGCTCGTTATCCGGACCATATGAAGCAGCATGACTTCTTCAAGTCCGCCATGCCGGAAGGCTATGT
GCAGGAACGCACGATTTCCTTTAAGGATGACGGCACGTACAAAACGCGTGCGGAAGTGAAATTTGAAGGC
GATACCCTGGTAAACCGCATTGAGCTGAAAGGCATTGACTTTAAAGAAGACGGCAATATCCTGGGCCATA
AGCTGGAATACAATTTTAACAGCCACAATGTTTACATCACCGCCGATAAACAAAAAAATGGCATTAAAGC
GAATTTTAAAATTCGCCACAACGTGGAGGATGGCAGCGTGCAGCTGGCTGATCACTACCAGCAAAACACT
CCAATCGGTGATGGTCCTGTTCTGCTGCCAGACAATCACTATCTGAGCTACCAAAGCGTTCTGTCTAAAG
ATCCGAACGAGAAACGCGATCATATGGTTCTGCTGGAGTTCGTAACCGCAGCGGGCATCACGCATGGTAT
GGATGAACTGTACAAATGATGAAGCTTCCCCTACGTGCTGCTGAAGTTGCCCGCAACAGAGAGTGGAACC
AACCGGTGATACCACGATACTATGACTGAGAGTCAACGCCATGAGCGGCCTCATTTCTTATTCTGAGTTA
CAACAGTCCGCACCGCTGTCTCACACTGGCTCACCTTCGGGTGGGCCTTTCTGCGTTTATATACTAGAGA
GAGAATATAAAAAGCCAGATTATTAATCCGGCTTTTTTATTATTTCCTAGCTAGCCGGGGAAATGTGCGC
GGAACCCCTATTTGTTTATTTTTCTAAATACATTCAAATATGTATCCGCTCATGAATTAATTCTTAGAAA
AACTCATCGAGCATCAAATGAAACTGCAATTTATTCATATCAGGATTATCAATACCATATTTTTGAAAAA
GCCGTTTCTGTAATGAAGGAGAAAACTCACCGAGGCAGTTCCATAGGATGGCAAGATCCTGGTATCGGTC
TGCGATTCCGACTCGTCCAACATCAATACAACCTATTAATTTCCCCTCGTCAAAAATAAGGTTATCAAGT
GAGAAATCACCATGAGTGACGACTGAATCCGGTGAGAATGGCAAAAGTTTATGCATTTCTTTCCAGACTT
GTTCAACAGGCCAGCCATTACGCTCGTCATCAAAATCACTCGCATCAACCAAACCGTTATTCATTCGTGA
TTGCGCCTGAGCGAGACGAAATACGCGATCGCTGTTAAAAGGACAATTACAAACAGGAATCGAATGCAAC
CGGCGCAGGAACACTGCCAGCGCATCAACAATATTTTCACCTGAATCAGGATATTCTTCTAATACCTGGA
ATGCTGTTTTCCCGGGGATCGCAGTGGTGAGTAACCATGCATCATCAGGAGTACGGATAAAATGCTTGAT
GGTCGGAAGAGGCATAAATTCCGTCAGCCAGTTTAGTCTGACCATCTCATCTGTAACATCATTGGCAACG
CTACCTTTGCCATGTTTCAGAAACAACTCTGGCGCATCGGGCTTCCCATACAATCGATAGATTGTCGCAC
CTGATTGCCCGACATTATCGCGAGCCCATTTATACCCATATAAATCAGCATCCATGTTGGAATTTAATCG
CGGCCTAGAGCAAGACGTTTCCCGTTGAATATGGCTCATAACACCCCTTGTATTACTGTTTATGTAAGCA
GACAGTTTTATTGTTCATGACCAAAATCCCTTAACGTGAGTTTTCGTTCCACTGAGCGTCAGACCCCGTA
GAAAAGATCAAAGGATCTTCTTGAGATCCTTTTTTTCTGCGCGTAATCTGCTGCTTGCAAACAAAAAAAC
CACCGCTACCAGCGGTGGTTTGTTTGCCGGATCAAGAGCTACCAACTCTTTTTCCGAAGGTAACTGGCTT
CAGCAGAGCGCAGATACCAAATACTGTCCTTCTAGTGTAGCCGTAGTTAGGCCACCACTTCAAGAACTCT
GTAGCACCGCCTACATACCTCGCTCTGCTAATCCTGTTACCAGTGGCTGCTGCCAGTGGCGATAAGTCGT
GTCTTACCGGGTTGGACTCAAGACGATAGTTACCGGATAAGGCGCAGCGGTCGGGCTGAACGGGGGGTTC
GTGCACACAGCCCAGCTTGGAGCGAACGACCTACACCGAACTGAGATACCTACAGCGTGAGCTATGAGAA
AGCGCCACGCTTCCCGAAGGGAGAAAGGCGGACAGGTATCCGGTAAGCGGCAGGGTCGGAACAGGAGAGC
GCACGAGGGAGCTTCCAGGGGGAAACGCCTGGTATCTTTATAGTCCTGTCGGGTTTCGCCACCTCTGACT
TGAGCGTCGATTTTTGTGATGCTCGTCAGGGGGGCGGAGCCTATGGAAAAACGCCAGCAACGCGGCCTTT
TTACGGTTCCTGGCCTTTTGCTGGCCTTTTGCTCACATGTTCTTTCCTGCGTTATCCCCTGATTCTGTGG
ATAACCGTATTACCGCCTTTGAGTGAGCTGATACCGCTCGCCGCAGCCGAACGACCGAGCGCAGCGAGTC
AGTGAGCGAGGAAGCGGAAGAGCGCCTGATGCGGTATTTTCTCCTTACGCATCTGTGCGGTATTTCACAC
CGCATATATGGTGCACTCTCAGTACAATCTGCTCTGATGCCGCATAGTTAAGCCAGTATACACTCCGCTA
TCGCTACGTGACTGGGTCATGGCTGCGCCCCGACACCCGCCAACACCCGCTGACGCGCCCTGACGGGCTT
GTCTGCTCCCGGCATCCGCTTACAGACAAGCTGTGACCGTCTCCGGGAGCTGCATGTGTCAGAGGTTTTC
ACCGTCATCACCGAAACGCGCGAGGCAGCTGCGGTAAAGCTCATCAGCGTGGTCGTGAAGCGATTCACAG
ATGTCTGCCTGTTCATCCGCGTCCAGCTCGTTGAGTTTCTCCAGAAGCGTTAATGTCTGGCTTCTGATAA
AGCGGGCCATGTTAAGGGCGGTTTTTTCCTGTTTGGTCACTGATGCCTCCGTGTAAGGGGGATTTCTGTT
CATGGGGGTAATGATACCGATGAAACGAGAGAGGATGCTCACGATACGGGTTACTGATGATGAACATGCC
CGGTTACTGGAACGTTGTGAGGGTAAACAACTGGCGGTATGGATGCGGCGGGACCAGAGCTC
