>Addgene plasmid #104888 | PE_27: Plas_lac_tet_eG::sfYFP | depositor partial sequence | sequence record 214350 | Plas_lac_tet_eG
TCGATTCGAGCCTAGCAAGGGTCCGGGTTCACCGAAATCTATCTCATTTGCTAGTTAGACATGTGAGCGC
TCACAATTTATAGTGAGCACATCCCTATCAGTGATAGAGATGCATGC
