>Addgene plasmid #104888 | PE_27: Plas_lac_tet_eG::sfYFP | depositor partial sequence | sequence record 214351 | sfYFP
ATGCGTAAAGGCGAAGAGCTGTTCACTGGTGTCGTCCCTATTCTGGTGGAACTGGATGGTGATGTCAACG
GTCATAAGTTTTCCGTGCGTGGCGAGGGTGAAGGTGACGCAACTAATGGTAAACTGACGCTGAAGTTCAT
CTGTACTACTGGTAAACTGCCGGTACCTTGGCCGACTCTGGTAACGACGCTGACTTATGGTGTTCAGTGC
TTTGCTCGTTATCCGGACCATATGAAGCAGCATGACTTCTTCAAGTCCGCCATGCCGGAAGGCTATGTGC
AGGAACGCACGATTTCCTTTAAGGATGACGGCACGTACAAAACGCGTGCGGAAGTGAAATTTGAAGGCGA
TACCCTGGTAAACCGCATTGAGCTGAAAGGCATTGACTTTAAAGAAGACGGCAATATCCTGGGCCATAAG
CTGGAATACAATTTTAACAGCCACAATGTTTACATCACCGCCGATAAACAAAAAAATGGCATTAAAGCGA
ATTTTAAAATTCGCCACAACGTGGAGGATGGCAGCGTGCAGCTGGCTGATCACTACCAGCAAAACACTCC
AATCGGTGATGGTCCTGTTCTGCTGCCAGACAATCACTATCTGAGCTACCAAAGCGTTCTGTCTAAAGAT
CCGAACGAGAAACGCGATCATATGGTTCTGCTGGAGTTCGTAACCGCAGCGGGCATCACGCATGGTATGG
ATGAACTGTACAAATGATGA
